LOCUS       Exported 8021 bp ds-DNA circular SYN 29-NOV-2017
DEFINITION  synthetic circular DNA
ACCESSION   .
VERSION     .
KEYWORDS    .
SOURCE      synthetic DNA construct
  ORGANISM  synthetic DNA construct
REFERENCE   1 (bases 1 to 8021)
  AUTHORS   .
  TITLE     Direct Submission
  JOURNAL   Exported Friday, Feb 22, 2019 from SnapGene Viewer 4.3.2
            https://www.snapgene.com
FEATURES             Location/Qualifiers
     source          1..8021
                     /organism="synthetic DNA construct"
                     /mol_type="other DNA"
     rep_origin      complement(135..441)
                     /direction=LEFT
                     /label=f1(-)ori
     primer_bind     622..643
                     /label=T7
     misc_signal     complement(656..968)
                     /label=PB 5' TR
     misc_binding    1044..1295
                     /label=TREmod
     promoter        1298..1364
                     /label=CMV min promoter
     intron          1402..1974
                     /label=b-globin intron
     gene            2041..3339
                     /label=Esrrb
     mat_peptide     3355..3420
                     /label=3xFLAG
     misc_signal     3468..4039
                     /label=EMCV IRES
     mat_peptide     4043..4420
                     /label=H2BJ
     CDS             4439..5092
                     /label=mKO2
     polyA_signal    5148..5359
                     /label=bGH pA
     misc_signal     5579..5813
                     /label=PB 3' TR
     primer_bind     complement(5832..5851)
                     /label=T3
     rep_origin      complement(6256..6938)
                     /direction=LEFT
                     /label=ColE1 ori
     CDS             complement(7036..7695)
                     /label=AmpR
ORIGIN
        1 ctaaattgta agcgttaata ttttgttaaa attcgcgtta aatttttgtt aaatcagctc
       61 attttttaac caataggccg aaatcggcaa aatcccttat aaatcaaaag aatagaccga
      121 gatagggtnn nnnnnnnnnn nnnnnnnnnn nnnnnnnnnn nnnnnaaaga acgtggactc
      181 caacgtcaaa ggnnnnnnnn nnnnnnnnnn nnnnnnnnnn nnnnnnnnnn nnnnnnnnnn
      241 ntnnnnnnnn nnnnnnnnnn nnnnnnnnnn nnnnnnnnnn nnnnnnnnnn nnnnnnnnnn
      301 nnnnnnnnnn nnnnnnnnnn nnnnnnnnnn nnngnnnnnn nnnnnnnnnn nnnnnnnnnn
      361 nnnnnnnnnn nnnnnnnnnn nnnnnnnnnn nnnnnnnnnn nnnnnnnnnn nnnnnnnnnn
      421 nnnnnnnnnn nnnnnnnnnn nnnnnnnnnn nnnnnnnncc cattcgccat tcaggctgcg
      481 caactgttgg gaagggcgat cggtgcgggc ctcttcgcta ttacgccagc tggcgaaagg
      541 gggatgtgct gcaaggcgat taagttgggt aacgccaggg ttttcccagt cacgacgttg
      601 taaaacgacg gccagtgaat tgtaatacga ctcactatag ggcgaattgg gtaccttaac
      661 cctagaaaga tagtctgcgt aaaattgacg catgcattct tgaaatattg ctctctcttt
      721 ctaaatagcg cgaatccgtc gctgtgcatt taggacatct cagtcgccgc ttggagctcc
      781 cgtgaggcgt gcttgtcaat gcggtaagtg tcactgattt tgaactataa cgaccgcgtg
      841 agtcaaaatg acgcatgatt atcttttacg tgacttttaa gatttaactc atacgataat
      901 tatattgtta tttcatgttc tacttacgtg ataacttatt atatatatat tttcttgtta
      961 tagatatcat aatttaaaca agcaaaacca aattaagggc cagctcattc ctcccactca
     1021 tgatctatag atctggatcc gtcgagttta ctccctatca gtgatagaga acgtatgtcg
     1081 agtttactcc ctatcagtga tagagaacga tgtcgagttt actccctatc agtgatagag
     1141 aacgtatgtc gagtttactc cctatcagtg atagagaacg tatgtcgagt ttactcccta
     1201 tcagtgatag agaacgtatg tcgagtttat ccctatcagt gatagagaac gtatgtcgag
     1261 tttactccct atcagtgata gagaacgtat gtcgaggtag gcgtgtacgg tgggaggcct
     1321 atataagcag agctcgttta gtgaaccgtc agatcgcctg gagaattcga gctcggtacc
     1381 cgggatcctg agaacttcag ggtgagtttg gggacccttg attgttcttt ctttttcgct
     1441 attgtaaaat tcatgttata tggagggggc aaagttttca gggtgttgtt tagaatggga
     1501 agatgtccct tgtatcacca tggaccctca tgataatttt gtttctttca ctttctactc
     1561 tgttgacaac cattgtctcc tcttattttc ttttcatttt ctgtaacttt ttcgttaaac
     1621 tttagcttgc atttgtaacg aatttttaaa ttcacttttg tttatttgtc agattgtaag
     1681 tactttctct aatcactttt ttttcaaggc aatcagggta tattatattg tacttcagca
     1741 cagttttaga gaacaattgt tataattaaa tgataaggta gaatatttct gcatataaat
     1801 tctggctggc gtggaaatat tcttattggt agaaacaact acaccctggt catcatcctg
     1861 cctttctctt tatggttaca atgatataca ctgtttgaga tgaggataaa atactctgag
     1921 tccaaaccgg gcccctctgc taaccatgtt catgccttct tctctttcct acagctcctg
     1981 ggcaacgtgc tggttgttgt gctgtctcat cattttggca aagaattcct cgagaccacc
     2041 atgtcgtccg aagacaggca cctgggctct agttgcggct ccttcatcaa gacggagcca
     2101 tccagcccgt cctcgggcat tgatgccctc agccaccaca gccccagcgg ctcgtcggac
     2161 gccagtggtg gctttggcat tgccctgagc acccacgcca acggtctgga ctcgccgcct
     2221 atgttcgcag gtgcggggct gggaggcaac ccgtgccgca agagctacga ggactgtact
     2281 agtggtatca tggaggactc cgccatcaaa tgcgagtaca tgcttaacgc catccccaag
     2341 cgcctgtgcc tcgtgtgcgg ggacattgcc tctggctacc actacggagt ggcctcctgc
     2401 gaggcttgca aggcgttctt caagagaacc attcaaggca acatcgagta caactgcccg
     2461 gccaccaatg aatgtgagat caccaaacgg aggcgcaagt cctgtcaggc ctgccgattc
     2521 atgaaatgcc tcaaagtggg gatgctgaag gaaggtgtgc gccttgaccg agttcgagga
     2581 ggccgccaga agtacaagcg acggctggat tcggagaaca gcccctacct gaacctgccg
     2641 atttccccac ctgctaaaaa gccattgact aagatcgtct cgaatctact aggggttgag
     2701 caggacaagc tgtatgctat gcctcccaac gatatccccg agggagatat caaggccctg
     2761 accactctct gtgaattggc agatcgggag cttgtgttcc tcatcaactg ggccaagcac
     2821 atcccaggct tccccagtct gacacttggg gaccagatga gcctgctgca gagtgcctgg
     2881 atggagattc tcatcttggg catcgtgtac cgctcgctcc catacgatga caagctggca
     2941 tacgccgagg actatatcat ggatgaggaa cactctcgcc tggtagggct gctggacctt
     3001 taccgagcca tcctgcagct ggtgcgcagg tacaagaaac tcaaggtaga gaaggaagag
     3061 tttatgatcc tcaaggccct ggccctcgcc aactcagatt cgatgtacat tgagaacctg
     3121 gaggcggtgc agaagctcca ggacctgctg cacgaggcgc tgcaggacta tgagctgagt
     3181 cagcgccacg aggagccgcg gagggccggc aagctgctgc tgacgctgcc cctgctgagg
     3241 cagacagccg ccaaagccgt gcaacacttc tacagtgtga aactgcaggg caaggtgccc
     3301 atgcacaaac tcttcctgga gatgctggag gccaaggtgt ctagtggcag cggcgactac
     3361 aaggaccacg acggcgacta caaggaccac gacatcgact acaaggacga cgacgacaag
     3421 taggcggccg ctcgataagc ttgatatcga attccgcccc tctccctccc ccccccctaa
     3481 cgttactggc cgaagccgct tggaataagg ccggtgtgcg tttgtctata tgttattttc
     3541 caccatattg ccgtcttttg gcaatgtgag ggcccggaaa cctggccctg tcttcttgac
     3601 gagcattcct aggggtcttt cccctctcgc caaaggaatg caaggtctgt tgaatgtcgt
     3661 gaaggaagca gttcctctgg aagcttcttg aagacaaaca acgtctgtag cgaccctttg
     3721 caggcagcgg aaccccccac ctggcgacag gtgcctctgc ggccaaaagc cacgtgtata
     3781 agatacacct gcaaaggcgg cacaacccca gtgccacgtt gtgagttgga tagttgtgga
     3841 aagagtcaaa tggctctcct caagcgtatt caacaagggg ctgaaggatg cccagaaggt
     3901 accccattgt atgggatctg atctggggcc tcggtgcaca tgctttacat gtgtttagtc
     3961 gaggttaaaa aacgtctagg ccccccgaac cacggggacg tggttttcct ttgaaaaaca
     4021 cgatgataat atggccacaa ccnnnnnnnn nnnnnnnnnn nnnnnnnnnn nnnnnnnnnn
     4081 nnnnnnnnnn nnnnnnnnnn nnnnnnnnnn nnnnnnnnnn nnnnnnnnnn nnnnnnnnnn
     4141 nnnnnnnnnn nnnnnnnnnn nnnnnnnnnn nnnnnnnnnn nnnnnnnnnn nnnnnnnnnn
     4201 nnnnnnnnnn nnnnnnnnnn nnnnnnnnnn nnnnnnnnnn nnnnnnnnnn nnnnnnnnnn
     4261 nnnnnnnnnn nnnnnnnnnn nnnnnnnnnn nnnnnnnnnn nnnnnnnnnn nnnnnnnnnn
     4321 nnnnnnnnnn nnnnnnnnnn nnnnnnnnnn nnnnnnnnnn nnnnnnnnnn nnnnnnnnnn
     4381 nnnnnnnnnn nnnnnnnnnn nnnnnnnnnn nnnnnnnnnn ctcgagacta gtgccaccat
     4441 ggtgagtgtg attaaaccag agatgaagat gaggtactac atggacggct ccgtcaatgg
     4501 gcatgagttc acaattgaag gtgaaggcac aggcagacct tacgagggac atcaagagat
     4561 gacactacgc gtcacaatgg ccgagggcgg gccaatgcct ttcgcgtttg acttagtgtc
     4621 acacgtgttc tgttacggcc acagagtatt tactaaatat ccagaagaga taccagacta
     4681 tttcaaacaa gcatttcctg aaggcctgtc atgggaaagg tcgttggagt tcgaagatgg
     4741 tgggtccgct tcagtcagtg cgcatataag ccttagagga aacaccttct accacaaatc
     4801 caaatttact ggggttaact ttcctgccga tggtcctatc atgcaaaacc aaagtgttga
     4861 ttgggagcca tcaaccgaga aaattactgc cagcgacgga gttctgaagg gtgatgttac
     4921 gatgtaccta aaacttgaag gaggcggcaa tcacaaatgc caaatgaaga ctacttacaa
     4981 ggcggcaaaa gagattcttg aaatgccagg agaccattac atcggccatc gcctcgtcag
     5041 gaaaaccgaa ggcaacatta ctgagcaggt agaagatgca gtagctcatt ccgctagctg
     5101 aatcgatgat ctagagctcg ctgatcagcc tcgactgtgc cttctagttg ccagccatct
     5161 gttgtttgcc cctcccccgt gccttccttg accctggaag gtgccactcc cactgtcctt
     5221 tcctaataaa atgaggaaat tgcatcgcat tgtctgagta ggtgtcattc tattctgggg
     5281 ggtggggtgg ggcaggacag caagggggag gattgggaag acaatagcag gcatgctggg
     5341 gatgcggtgg gctctatggc ttctgaggcg gaaagaacct gcagcccaag cttggcgtaa
     5401 tcatggtcat agctgtttcc tgtgtgaaat tgttatccgc tcacaattcc acacaacata
     5461 cgagccggaa gcataaagtg taaagcctgg ggtgcctaat gagtgagcta actcacatta
     5521 attgcgttgc gctcactgcc cgctttccag tcgggaaacc tgtcgtgcca gcggatcctt
     5581 tgttacttta tagaagaaat tttgagtttt tgtttttttt taataaataa ataaacataa
     5641 ataaattgtt tgttgaattt attattagta tgtaagtgta aatataataa aacttaatat
     5701 ctattcaaat taataaataa acctcgatat acagaccgat aaaacacatg cgtcaatttt
     5761 acgcatgatt atctttaacg tacgtcacaa tatgattatc tttctagggt taaagagctc
     5821 cagcttttgt tccctttagt gagggttaat ttcgagcttg gcgtaatcat ggtcatagct
     5881 gtttcctgtg tgaaattgtt atccgctcac aattccacac aacatacgag ccggaagcat
     5941 aaagtgtaaa gcctggggtg cctaatgagt gagctaactc acattaattg cgttgcgctc
     6001 actgcccgct ttccagtcgg gaaacctgtc gtgccagctg cattaatgaa tcggccaacg
     6061 cgcggggaga ggcggtttgc gtattgggcg ctcttccgct tcctcgctca ctgactcgct
     6121 gcgctcggtc gttcggctgc ggcgagcggt atcagctcac tcaaaggcgg taatacggtt
     6181 atccacagaa tcaggggata acgcaggaaa gaacatgtga gcaaaaggcc agcaaaaggc
     6241 caggaaccgt aaaaaggccg cgttgctggc gtttttccat aggctccgcc cccctgacga
     6301 gcatcacaaa aatcgacgct caagtcagag gtggcgaaac ccgacaggac tataaagata
     6361 ccaggcgttt ccccctggaa gctccctcgt gcgctctcct gttccgaccc tgccgcttac
     6421 cggatacctg tccgcctttc tcccttcggg aagcgtggcg ctttctcata gctcacgctg
     6481 taggtatctc agttcggtgt aggtcgttcg ctccaagctg ggctgtgtgc acgaaccccc
     6541 cgttcagccc gaccgctgcg ccttatccgg taactatcgt cttgagtcca acccggtaag
     6601 acacgactta tcgccactgg cagcagccac tggtaacagg attagcagag cgaggtatgt
     6661 aggcggtgct acagagttct tgaagtggtg gcctaactac ggctacacta gaaggacagt
     6721 atttggtatc tgcgctctgc tgaagccagt taccttcgga aaaagagttg gtagctcttg
     6781 atccggcaaa caaaccaccg ctggtagcgg tggttttttt gtttgcaagc agcagattac
     6841 gcgcagaaaa aaaggatctc aagaagatcc tttgatcttt tctacggggt ctgacgctca
     6901 gtggaacgaa aactcacgtt aagggatttt ggtcatgaga ttatcaaaaa ggatcttcac
     6961 ctagatcctt ttaaattaaa aatgaagttt taaatcaatc taaagtatat atgagtaaac
     7021 ttggtctgac agttaccaat gcttaatcag tgaggcacct atctcagcga tctgtctatt
     7081 tcgttcatcc atagttgcct gactccccgt cgtgtagata actacgatac gggagggctt
     7141 accatctggc cccagtgctg caatgatacc gcgagaccca cgctcaccgg ctccagattt
     7201 atcagcaata aaccagccag ccggaagggc cgagcgcaga agtggtcctg caactttatc
     7261 cgcctccatc cagtctatta attgttgccg ggaagctaga gtaagtagtt cgccagttaa
     7321 tagtttgcgc aacgttgttg ccattgctac aggcatcgtg gtgtcacgct cgtcgtttgg
     7381 tatggcttca ttcagctccg gttcccaacg atcaaggcga gttacatgat cccccatgtt
     7441 gtgcaaaaaa gcggttagct ccttcggtcc tccgatcgtt gtcagaagta agttggccgc
     7501 agtgttatca ctcatggtta tggcagcact gcataattct cttactgtca tgccatccgt
     7561 aagatgcttt tctgtgactg gtgagtactc aaccaagtca ttctgagaat agtgtatgcg
     7621 gcgaccgagt tgctcttgcc cggcgtcaat acgggataat accgcgccac atagcagaac
     7681 tttaaaagtg ctcatcattg gaaaacgttc ttcggggcga aaactctcaa ggatcttacc
     7741 gctgttgaga tccagttcga tgtaacccac tcgtgcaccc aactgatctt cagcatcttt
     7801 tactttcacc agcgtttctg ggtgagcaaa aacaggaagg caaaatgccg caaaaaaggg
     7861 aataagggcg acacggaaat gttgaatact catactcttc ctttttcaat attattgaag
     7921 catttatcag ggttattgtc tcatgagcgg atacatattt gaatgtattt agaaaaataa
     7981 acaaataggg gttccgcgca catttccccg aaaagtgcca c
//
