>Addgene plasmid #124179 | KA2944_pPB-TREtight-Esrrb-FLAG-InO | addgene full sequence | sequence record 249100 | Addgene NGS Result
[22 nt withheld, positions 1-22]
CCCATTCGCCATTCAGGCTGCGCAACTGTTGGGAAGGGCGATCGGTGCGGGCCTCTTCGCTATTACGCCA
GCTGGCGAAAGGGGGATGTGCTGCAAGGCGATTAAGTTGGGTAACGCCAGGGTTTTCCCAGTCACGACGT
TGTAAAACGACGGCCAGTGAATTGTAATACGACTCACTATAGGGCGAATTGGGTACCTTAACCCTAGAAA
GATAGTCTGCGTAAAATTGACGCATGCATTCTTGAAATATTGCTCTCTCTTTCTAAATAGCGCGAATCCG
TCGCTGTGCATTTAGGACATCTCAGTCGCCGCTTGGAGCTCCCGTGAGGCGTGCTTGTCAATGAGGTAAG
TGTCACTGATTTTGAACTATAACGACCGCGTGAGTCAAAATGACGCATGATTATCTTTTACGTGACTTTT
AAGATTTAACTCATACGATAATTATATTGTTATTTCATGTTCTACTTACGTGATAACTTATTATATATAT
ATTTTCTTGTTATAGATATCATAATTTAAACAAGCAAAACCAAATTAAGGGCCAGCTCATTCCTCCCACT
CATGATCTATAGATCTGGATCCGTCGAGTTTACTCCCTATCAGTGATAGAGAACGTATGTCGAGTTTACT
CCCTATCAGTGATAGAGAACGATGTCGAGTTTACTCCCTATCAGTGATAGAGAACGTATGTCGAGTTTAC
TCCCTATCAGTGATAGAGAACGTATGTCGAGTTTACTCCCTATCAGTGATAGAGAACGTATGTCGAGTTT
ATCCCTATCAGTGATAGAGAACGTATGTCGAGTTTACTCCCTATCAGTGATAGAGAACGTATGTCGAGGT
AGGCGTGTACGGTGGGAGGCCTATATAAGCAGAGCTCGTTTAGTGAACCGTCAGATCGCCTGGAGAATTC
GAGCTCGGTACCCGGGATCCTGAGAACTTCAGGGTGAGTTTGGGGACCCTTGATTGTTCTTTCTTTTTCG
CTATTGTAAAATTCATGTTATATGGAGGGGGCAAAGTTTTCAGGGTGTTGTTTAGAATGGGAAGATGTCC
CTTGTATCACCATGGACCCTCATGATAATTTTGTTTCTTTCACTTTCTACTCTGTTGACAACCATTGTCT
CCTCTTATTTTCTTTTCATTTTCTGTAACTTTTTCGTTAAACTTTAGCTTGCATTTGTAACGAATTTTTA
AATTCACTTTTGTTTATTTGTCAGATTGTAAGTACTTTCTCTAATCACTTTTTTTTCAAGGCAATCAGGG
TATATTATATTGTACTTCAGCACAGTTTTAGAGAACAATTGTTATAATTAAATGATAAGGTAGAATATTT
CTGCATATAAATTCTGGCTGGCGTGGAAATATTCTTATTGGTAGAAACAACTACACCCTGGTCATCATCC
TGCCTTTCTCTTTATGGTTACAATGATATACACTGTTTGAGATGAGGATAAAATACTCTGAGTCCAAACC
GGGCCCCTCTGCTAACCATGTTCATGCCTTCTTCTCTTTCCTACAGCTCCTGGGCAACGTGCTGGTTGTT
GTGCTGTCTCATCATTTTGGCAAAGAATTCCTCGAGACCACCATGTCGTCCGAAGACAGGCACCTGGGCT
CTAGTTGCGGCTCCTTCATCAAGACGGAGCCATCCAGCCCGTCCTCGGGCATTGATGCCCTCAGCCACCA
CAGCCCCAGCGGCTCGTCGGACGCCAGTGGTGGCTTTGGCATTGCCCTGAGCACCCACGCCAACGGTCTG
GACTCGCCGCCTATGTTCGCAGGTGCGGGGCTGGGAGGCAACCCGTGCCGCAAGAGCTACGAGGACTGTA
CTAGTGGTATCATGGAGGACTCCGCCATCAAATGCGAGTACATGCTTAACGCCATCCCCAAGCGCCTGTG
CCTCGTGTGCGGGGACATTGCCTCTGGCTACCACTACGGAGTGGCCTCCTGCGAGGCTTGCAAGGCGTTC
TTCAAGAGAACCATTCAAGGCAACATCGAGTACAACTGCCCGGCCACCAATGAATGTGAGATCACCAAAC
GGAGGCGCAAGTCCTGTCAGGCCTGCCGATTCATGAAATGCCTCAAAGTGGGGATGCTGAAGGAAGGTGT
GCGCCTTGACCGAGTTCGAGGAGGCCGCCAGAAGTACAAGCGACGGCTGGATTCGGAGAACAGCCCCTAC
CTGAACCTGCCGATTTCCCCACCTGCTAAAAAGCCATTGACTAAGATCGTCTCGAATCTACTAGGGGTTG
AGCAGGACAAGCTGTATGCTATGCCTCCCAACGATATCCCCGAGGGAGATATCAAGGCCCTGACCACTCT
CTGTGAATTGGCAGATCGGGAGCTTGTGTTCCTCATCAACTGGGCCAAGCACATCCCAGGCTTCCCCAGT
CTGACACTTGGGGACCAGATGAGCCTGCTGCAGAGTGCCTGGATGGAGATTCTCATCTTGGGCATCGTGT
ACCGCTCGCTCCCATACGATGACAAGCTGGCATACGCCGAGGACTATATCATGGATGAGGAACACTCTCG
CCTGGTAGGGCTGCTGGACCTTTACCGAGCCATCCTGCAGCTGGTGCGCAGGTACAAGAAACTCAAGGTA
GAGAAGGAAGAGTTTATGATCCTCAAGGCCCTGGCCCTCGCCAACTCAGATTCGATGTACATTGAGAACC
TGGAGGCGGTGCAGAAGCTCCAGGACCTGCTGCACGAGGCGCTGCAGGACTATGAGCTGAGTCAGCGCCA
CGAGGAGCCGCGGAGGGCCGGCAAGCTGCTGCTGACGCTGCCCCTGCTGAGGCAGACAGCCGCCAAAGCC
GTGCAACACTTCTACAGTGTGAAACTGCAGGGCAAGGTGCCCATGCACAAACTCTTCCTGGAGATGCTGG
AGGCCAAGGTGTCTAGTGGCAGCGGCGACTACAAGGACCACGACGGCGACTACAAGGACCACGACATCGA
CTACAAGGACGACGACGACAAGTAGGCGGCCGCTCGATAAGCTTGATATCGAATTCCGCCCCCCCCCCCT
CTCCCTCCCCCCCCCCTAACGTTACTGGCCGAAGCCGCTTGGAATAAGGCCGGTGTGCGTTTGTCTATAT
GTTATTTTCCACCATATTGCCGTCTTTTGGCAATGTGAGGGCCCGGAAACCTGGCCCTGTCTTCTTGACG
AGCATTCCTAGGGGTCTTTCCCCTCTCGCCAAAGGAATGCAAGGTCTGTTGAATGTCGTGAAGGAAGCAG
TTCCTCTGGAAGCTTCTTGAAGACAAACAACGTCTGTAGCGACCCTTTGCAGGCAGCGGAACCCCCCACC
TGGCGACAGGTGCCTCTGCGGCCAAAAGCCACGTGTATAAGATACACCTGCAAAGGCGGCACAACCCCAG
TGCCACGTTGTGAGTTGGATAGTTGTGGAAAGAGTCAAATGGCTCTCCTCAAGCGTATTCAACAAGGGGC
TGAAGGATGCCCAGAAGGTACCCCATTGTATGGGATCTGATCTGGGGCCTCGGTGCACATGCTTTACATG
TGTTTAGTCGAGGTTAAAAAAACGTCTAGGCCCCCCGAACCACGGGGACGTGGTTTTCCTTTGAAAAACA
CGATGATAATATGGCCACAACC
[378 nt withheld, positions 3615-3992]
CTCGAGACTAGTGCCACCATGGTGAGTGTGATTAAACCAGAGATGAAGATGAGGTACTACATGGACGGCT
CCGTCAATGGGCATGAGTTCACAATTGAAGGTGAAGGCACAGGCAGACCTTACGAGGGACATCAAGAGAT
GACACTACGCGTCACAATGGCCGAGGGCGGGCCAATGCCTTTCGCGTTTGACTTAGTGTCACACGTGTTC
TGTTACGGCCACAGAGTATTTACTAAATATCCAGAAGAGATACCAGACTATTTCAAACAAGCATTTCCTG
AAGGCCTGTCATGGGAAAGGTCGTTGGAGTTCGAAGATGGTGGGTCCGCTTCAGTCAGTGCGCATATAAG
CCTTAGAGGAAACACCTTCTACCACAAATCCAAATTTACTGGGGTTAACTTTCCTGCCGATGGTCCTATC
ATGCAAAACCAAAGTGTTGATTGGGAGCCATCAACCGAGAAAATTACTGCCAGCGACGGAGTTCTGAAGG
GTGATGTTACGATGTACCTAAAACTTGAAGGAGGCGGCAATCACAAATGCCAAATGAAGACTACTTACAA
GGCGGCAAAAGAGATTCTTGAAATGCCAGGAGACCATTACATCGGCCATCGCCTCGTCAGGAAAACCGAA
GGCAACATTACTGAGCAGGTAGAAGATGCAGTAGCTCATTCCGCTAGCTGAATCGATGATCTAGAGCTCG
CTGATCAGCCTCGACTGTGCCTTCTAGTTGCCAGCCATCTGTTGTTTGCCCCTCCCCCGTGCCTTCCTTG
ACCCTGGAAGGTGCCACTCCCACTGTCCTTTCCTAATAAAATGAGGAAATTGCATCGCATTGTCTGAGTA
GGTGTCATTCTATTCTGGGGGGTGGGGTGGGGCAGGACAGCAAGGGGGAGGATTGGGAAGACAATAGCAG
GCATGCTGGGGATGCGGTGGGCTCTATGGCTTCTGAGGCGGAAAGAACCTGCAGCCCAAGCTTGGCGTAA
TCATGGTCATAGCTGTTTCCTGTGTGAAATTGTTATCCGCTCACAATTCCACACAACATACGAGCCGGAA
GCATAAAGTGTAAAGCCTGGGGTGCCTAATGAGTGAGCTAACTCACATTAATTGCGTTGCGCTCACTGCC
CGCTTTCCAGTCGGGAAACCTGTCGTGCCAGCGGATCCTTTGTTACTTTATAGAAGAAATTTTGAGTTTT
TGTTTTTTTTTAATAAATAAATAAACATAAATAAATTGTTTGTTGAATTTATTATTAGTATGTAAGTGTA
AATATAATAAAACTTAATATCTATTCAAATTAATAAATAAACCTCGATATACAGACCGATAAAACACATG
CGTCAATTTTACGCATGATTATCTTTAACGTACGTCACAATATGATTATCTTTCTAGGGTTAAAGAGCTC
CAGCTTTTGTTCCCTTTAGTGAGGGTTAATTTCGAGCTTGGCGTAATCATGGTCATAGCTGTTTCCTGTG
TGAAATTGTTATCCGCTCACAATTCCACACAACATACGAGCCGGAAGCATAAAGTGTAAAGCCTGGGGTG
CCTAATGAGTGAGCTAACTCACATTAATTGCGTTGCGCTCACTGCCCGCTTTCCAGTCGGGAAACCTGTC
GTGCCAGCTGCATTAATGAATCGGCCAACGCGCGGGGAGAGGCGGTTTGCGTATTGGGCGCTCTTCCGCT
TCCTCGCTCACTGACTCGCTGCGCTCGGTCGTTCGGCTGCGGCGAGCGGTATCAGCTCACTCAAAGGCGG
TAATACGGTTATCCACAGAATCAGGGGATAACGCAGGAAAGAACATGTGAGCAAAAGGCCAGCAAAAGGC
CAGGAACCGTAAAAAGGCCGCGTTGCTGGCGTTTTTCCATAGGCTCCGCCCCCCTGACGAGCATCACAAA
AATCGACGCTCAAGTCAGAGGTGGCGAAACCCGACAGGACTATAAAGATACCAGGCGTTTCCCCCTGGAA
GCTCCCTCGTGCGCTCTCCTGTTCCGACCCTGCCGCTTACCGGATACCTGTCCGCCTTTCTCCCTTCGGG
AAGCGTGGCGCTTTCTCATAGCTCACGCTGTAGGTATCTCAGTTCGGTGTAGGTCGTTCGCTCCAAGCTG
GGCTGTGTGCACGAACCCCCCGTTCAGCCCGACCGCTGCGCCTTATCCGGTAACTATCGTCTTGAGTCCA
ACCCGGTAAGACACGACTTATCGCCACTGGCAGCAGCCACTGGTAACAGGATTAGCAGAGCGAGGTATGT
AGGCGGTGCTACAGAGTTCTTGAAGTGGTGGCCTAACTACGGCTACACTAGAAGAACAGTATTTGGTATC
TGCGCTCTGCTGAAGCCAGTTACCTTCGGAAAAAGAGTTGGTAGCTCTTGATCCGGCAAACAAACCACCG
CTGGTAGCGGTGGTTTTTTTGTTTGCAAGCAGCAGATTACGCGCAGAAAAAAAGGATCTCAAGAAGATCC
TTTGATCTTTTCTACGGGGTCTGACGCTCAGTGGAACGAAAACTCACGTTAAGGGATTTTGGTCATGAGA
TTATCAAAAAGGATCTTCACCTAGATCCTTTTAAATTAAAAATGAAGTTTTAAATCAATCTAAAGTATAT
ATGAGTAAACTTGGTCTGACAGTTACCAATGCTTAATCAGTGAGGCACCTATCTCAGCGATCTGTCTATT
TCGTTCATCCATAGTTGCCTGACTCCCCGTCGTGTAGATAACTACGATACGGGAGGGCTTACCATCTGGC
CCCAGTGCTGCAATGATACCGCGAGACCCACGCTCACCGGCTCCAGATTTATCAGCAATAAACCAGCCAG
CCGGAAGGGCCGAGCGCAGAAGTGGTCCTGCAACTTTATCCGCCTCCATCCAGTCTATTAATTGTTGCCG
GGAAGCTAGAGTAAGTAGTTCGCCAGTTAATAGTTTGCGCAACGTTGTTGCCATTGCTACAGGCATCGTG
GTGTCACGCTCGTCGTTTGGTATGGCTTCATTCAGCTCCGGTTCCCAACGATCAAGGCGAGTTACATGAT
CCCCCATGTTGTGCAAAAAAGCGGTTAGCTCCTTCGGTCCTCCGATCGTTGTCAGAAGTAAGTTGGCCGC
AGTGTTATCACTCATGGTTATGGCAGCACTGCATAATTCTCTTACTGTCATGCCATCCGTAAGATGCTTT
TCTGTGACTGGTGAGTACTCAACCAAGTCATTCTGAGAATAGTGTATGCGGCGACCGAGTTGCTCTTGCC
CGGCGTCAATACGGGATAATACCGCGCCACATAGCAGAACTTTAAAAGTGCTCATCATTGGAAAACGTTC
TTCGGGGCGAAAACTCTCAAGGATCTTACCGCTGTTGAGATCCAGTTCGATGTAACCCACTCGTGCACCC
AACTGATCTTCAGCATCTTTTACTTTCACCAGCGTTTCTGGGTGAGCAAAAACGGGAAGGCAAAATGCCG
CAAAAAAGGGAATAAGGGCGACACGGAAATGTTGAATACTCATACTCTTCCTTTTTCAATATTATTGAAG
CATTTATCAGGGTTATTGTCTCATGAGCGGATACATATTTGAATGTATTTAGAAAAATAAACAAATAGGG
GTTCCGCGCACATTTCCCCGAAAAGTGCCACCTAAATTGTAAGCGTTAATATTTTGTTAAAATTCGCGTT
AAATTTTTGTTAAATCAGCTCATTTTTTAACCAATAGGCCGAAATCGGCAAAATCCCTTATAAATCAAAA
GAATAGACCGAGATAGGGT
[37 nt withheld, positions 7722-7758]
AAAGAACGTGGACTCCAACGTCAAAGG
[49 nt withheld, positions 7786-7834]
T
[91 nt withheld, positions 7836-7926]
G
[102 nt withheld, positions 7928-8029]
Features (pLannotate 1.2.2; 27 found; start..end, strand, type, name):
     27..184     -  CDS            lacZα (fragment): LacZα fragment of β-galactosidase; lacZ fragment
    187..205     +  promoter       T7 promoter: promoter for bacteriophage T7 RNA polymerase
    527..598     +  polyA_signal   PGK poly(A) signal (fragment): mouse phosphoglycerate kinase 1 polyadenylation signal
    608..922     +  promoter       tight TRE promoter: Tet-responsive promoter PTight, consisting of seven tet operator sequences followed by the minimal CMV promoter
    927..948     +  misc_feature   MCS (fragment): pUC18/19 multiple cloning site
    966..1538    +  intron         β-globin intron: intron from rabbit β-globin gene
   1605..2903    +  CDS            Esrrb: ERR2_MOUSE - Also known as Err-2, Err2, Nr3b2. Experimental evidence at protein level: Swiss-Prot protein existence level 1. Transcription factor that binds a canonical ESRRB recognition (ERRE) sequence 5'TCAAGGTCA-3' localized on promoter and enhancer of targets genes regulating their expression or their transcriptional activity (PubMed:27601327, PubMed:23169531, PubMed:23508100, PubMed:26206133, PubMed:20534447, PubMed:18662995, PubMed:18957414, PubMed:27723719, PubMed:23019124). Plays a role, in a LIF-independent manner, in maintainance of self-renewal and pluripotency of embryonic and trop
   2964..2984    +  CDS            FLAG (fragment): FLAG® epitope tag, followed by an enterokinase cleavage site
   2996..3019    -  misc_feature   MCS (fragment): pBluescript multiple cloning site
   3139..3601    +  misc_feature   IRES: internal ribosome entry site (IRES) of the encephalomyocarditis virus (EMCV)
   3615..3992    +  CDS            H2B (sequence withheld): human histone H2B; HIST1H2BJ
   4011..4664    +  CDS            mKO2: mKO2 is a basic (constitutively fluorescent) orange fluorescent protein published in 2008, derived from Verrillofungia concinna. It has moderate acid sensitivity.
   4707..4931    +  polyA_signal   bGH poly(A) signal: bovine growth hormone polyadenylation signal
   4935..4951    +  promoter       SV40 promoter (fragment): SV40 enhancer and early promoter
   5002..5018    -  protein_bind   lac operator: The lac repressor binds to the lac operator to inhibit transcription in E. coli. This inhibition can be relieved by adding lactose or isopropyl-β-D-thiogalactopyranoside (IPTG). lac repressor encoded by lacI
   5026..5056    -  promoter       lac promoter: promoter for the E. coli lac operon
   5071..5092    -  protein_bind   CAP binding site: CAP binding activates transcription in the presence of cAMP. E. coli catabolite activator protein
   5105..5144    -  CDS            lacI (fragment): lac repressor; lacI; The lac repressor binds to the lac operator to inhibit transcription in E. coli. This inhibition can be relieved by adding lactose or isopropyl-β-D-thiogalactopyranoside (IPTG).
   5405..5423    -  promoter       T3 promoter: promoter for bacteriophage T3 RNA polymerase
   5468..5484    -  protein_bind   lac operator: The lac repressor binds to the lac operator to inhibit transcription in E. coli. This inhibition can be relieved by adding lactose or isopropyl-β-D-thiogalactopyranoside (IPTG). lac repressor encoded by lacI
   5492..5522    -  promoter       lac promoter: promoter for the E. coli lac operon
   5537..5558    -  protein_bind   CAP binding site: CAP binding activates transcription in the presence of cAMP. E. coli catabolite activator protein
   5571..5663    -  CDS            lacI (fragment): lac repressor; lacI; The lac repressor binds to the lac operator to inhibit transcription in E. coli. This inhibition can be relieved by adding lactose or isopropyl-β-D-thiogalactopyranoside (IPTG).
   5846..6434    -  rep_origin     ori: high-copy-number ColE1/pMB1/pBR322/pUC origin of replication
   6605..7465    -  CDS            AmpR: β-lactamase; bla; confers resistance to ampicillin, carbenicillin, and related antibiotics
   7466..7570    -  promoter       AmpR promoter: bla
   7623..22      -  rep_origin     f1 ori (across the origin) (sequence partly withheld): f1 bacteriophage origin of replication; arrow indicates direction of (+) strand synthesis
