[The description below was written by a language model from this plasmid's Addgene catalogue record, the feature table of its GenBank file and pLannotate feature annotations shown in this document.]
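Description:
KA2944_pPB-TREtight-Esrrb-FLAG-InO is a piggyBac transposon plasmid for doxycycline-inducible expression of mouse Esrrb in mammalian cells. It is built on the pPB-TREtight-cHA-IRESH2BmKO2 backbone, a roughly 8 kb pBluescript-like plasmid. A high-copy ColE1 origin and an ampicillin resistance gene allow propagation and selection in E. coli. The backbone also carries an f1 origin, T7 and T3 primer sites, and leftover lac-derived fragments. The annotations list no mammalian drug-selection marker, so the fluorescent reporter is the apparent way to identify cells that carry and express the transposon.

The payload sits between the piggyBac 5′ and 3′ terminal repeats. When piggyBac transposase is supplied in trans, it excises this segment and integrates it into the host genome. Transcription is driven by a tight Tet-responsive promoter, made of tet operator repeats fused to a minimal CMV promoter. This promoter is inactive until a tetracycline-controlled transactivator binds it. The plasmid does not encode that transactivator, so it has to come from another source. A β-globin intron follows the promoter, then the Esrrb coding sequence with a C-terminal 3xFLAG tag for detection or immunoprecipitation. Downstream, an EMCV IRES permits translation of histone H2B fused to the orange fluorescent protein mKO2 from the same transcript, giving a nuclear signal that reports induction. A bGH polyadenylation signal ends the unit.

The depositor's map and the sequencing-derived annotation differ slightly in length and coordinates but agree on the elements present. The associated publication concerns the role of Esrrb in reprogramming to naive pluripotency, which fits use for stable, inducible Esrrb expression in such experiments.
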