Addgene plasmid #124179: KA2944_pPB-TREtight-Esrrb-FLAG-InO
Purpose: piggyBac-based Dox-inducible expression of Esrrb-FLAG
Depositing lab: Hans Schöler. Depositing organization: Max Planck Institute for Molecular Biomedicine. Publication: Esrrb Unlocks Silenced Enhancers for Reprogramming to Naive Pluripotency. Adachi K, Kopp W, Wu G, Heising S, Greber B, Stehling M, Arauzo-Bravo MJ, Boerno ST, Timmermann B, Vingron M, Scholer HR. Cell Stem Cell. 2018 Aug 2;23(2):266-275.e6. doi: 10.1016/j.stem.2018.05.020. Epub 2018 Jun 14. PubMed 29910149.
Backbone
  Vector backbone: pPB-TREtight-cHA-IRESH2BmKO2
  Vector type: Mammalian Expression
Growth in bacteria
  Bacterial resistance: Ampicillin, 100 μg/mL
  Growth temperature: 37°C
  Growth strain: DH5alpha
  Copy number: High Copy
Gene/Insert
  Gene/Insert name: Esrrb-FLAG-IRES-H2B-mKO2
  Species: M. musculus (mouse)
  Entrez Gene: Esrrb (a.k.a. Err2, Errb, Estrrb, Nr3b2)
  Promoter: tetO-CMVmin
  Cloning method: Restriction Enzyme; 5′ cloning site Unknown (unknown if destroyed)
Terms and licenses: Academic/Nonprofit Terms; Industry Terms: Not Available to Industry
How to cite: KA2944_pPB-TREtight-Esrrb-FLAG-InO was a gift from Hans Schöler (Addgene plasmid # 124179 ; http://n2t.net/addgene:124179 ; RRID:Addgene_124179)
